>Addgene plasmid #215466 | pINDUCER20-Src(E378G) | addgene full sequence | sequence record 471962 | Addgene NGS Result
TGGAAGGGCTAATTCACTCCCAAAGAAGACAAGATATCCTTGATCTGTGGATCTACCACACACAAGGCTA
CTTCCCTGATTAGCAGAACTACACACCAGGGCCAGGGGTCAGATATCCACTGACCTTTGGATGGTGCTAC
AAGCTAGTACCAGTTGAGCCAGATAAGGTAGAAGAGGCCAATAAAGGAGAGAACACCAGCTTGTTACACC
CTGTGAGCCTGCATGGGATGGATGACCCGGAGAGAGAAGTGTTAGAGTGGAGGTTTGACAGCCGCCTAGC
ATTTCATCACGTGGCCCGAGAGCTGCATCCGGAGTACTTCAAGAACTGCTGATATCGAGCTTGCTACAAG
GGACTTTCCGCTGGGGACTTTCCAGGGAGGCGTGGCCTGGGCGGGACTGGGGAGTGGCGAGCCCTCAGAT
CCTGCATATAAGCAGCTGCTTTTTGCCTGTACTGGGTCTCTCTGGTTAGACCAGATCTGAGCCTGGGAGC
TCTCTGGCTAACTAGGGAACCCACTGCTTAAGCCTCAATAAAGCTTGCCTTGAGTGCTTCAAGTAGTGTG
TGCCCGTCTGTTGTGTGACTCTGGTAACTAGAGATCCCTCAGACCCTTTTAGTCAGTGTGGAAAATCTCT
AGCAGTGGCGCCCGAACAGGGACTTGAAAGCGAAAGGGAAACCAGAGGAGCTCTCTCGACGCAGGACTCG
GCTTGCTGAAGCGCGCACGGCAAGAGGCGAGGGGCGGCGACTGGTGAGTACGCCAAAAATTTTGACTAGC
GGAGGCTAGAAGGAGAGAGATGGGTGCGAGAGCGTCAGTATTAAGCGGGGGAGAATTAGATCGCGATGGG
AAAAAATTCGGTTAAGGCCAGGGGGAAAGAAAAAATATAAATTAAAACATATAGTATGGGCAAGCAGGGA
GCTAGAACGATTCGCAGTTAATCCTGGCCTGTTAGAAACATCAGAAGGCTGTAGACAAATACTGGGACAG
CTACAACCATCCCTTCAGACAGGATCAGAAGAACTTAGATCATTATATAATACAGTAGCAACCCTCTATT
GTGTGCATCAAAGGATAGAGATAAAAGACACCAAGGAAGCTTTAGACAAGATAGAGGAAGAGCAAAACAA
AAGTAAGACCACCGCACAGCAAGCGGCCGGCCGCTGATCTTCAGACCTGGAGGAGGAGATATGAGGGACA
ATTGGAGAAGTGAATTATATAAATATAAAGTAGTAAAAATTGAACCATTAGGAGTAGCACCCACCAAGGC
AAAGAGAAGAGTGGTGCAGAGAGAAAAAAGAGCAGTGGGAATAGGAGCTTTGTTCCTTGGGTTCTTGGGA
GCAGCAGGAAGCACTATGGGCGCAGCGTCAATGACGCTGACGGTACAGGCCAGACAATTATTGTCTGGTA
TAGTGCAGCAGCAGAACAATTTGCTGAGGGCTATTGAGGCGCAACAGCATCTGTTGCAACTCACAGTCTG
GGGCATCAAGCAGCTCCAGGCAAGAATCCTGGCTGTGGAAAGATACCTAAAGGATCAACAGCTCCTGGGG
ATTTGGGGTTGCTCTGGAAAACTCATTTGCACCACTGCTGTGCCTTGGAATGCTAGTTGGAGTAATAAAT
CTCTGGAACAGATTTGGAATCACACGACCTGGATGGAGTGGGACAGAGAAATTAACAATTACACAAGCTT
AATACACTCCTTAATTGAAGAATCGCAAAACCAGCAAGAAAAGAATGAACAAGAATTATTGGAATTAGAT
AAATGGGCAAGTTTGTGGAATTGGTTTAACATAACAAATTGGCTGTGGTATATAAAATTATTCATAATGA
TAGTAGGAGGCTTGGTAGGTTTAAGAATAGTTTTTGCTGTACTTTCTATAGTGAATAGAGTTAGGCAGGG
ATATTCACCATTATCGTTTCAGACCCACCTCCCAACCCCGAGGGGACCCGACAGGCCCGAAGGAATAGAA
GAAGAAGGTGGAGAGAGAGACAGAGACAGATCCATTCGATTAGTGAACGGATCTCGACGGTATCGCCGAA
TTCACAAATGGCAGTATTCATCCACAATTTTAAAAGAAAAGGGGGGATTGGGGGGTACAGTGCAGGGGAA
AGAATAGTAGACATAATAGCAACAGACATACAAACTAAAGAATTACAAAAACAAATTACAAAAATTCAAA
ATTTTCGGGTTTATTACAGGGACAGCAGAGATCCAGTTTGGACTAGGATCCTTTACCACTCCCTATCAGT
GATAGAGAAAAGTGAAAGTCGAGTTTACCACTCCCTATCAGTGATAGAGAAAAGTGAAAGTCGAGTTTAC
CACTCCCTATCAGTGATAGAGAAAAGTGAAAGTCGAGTTTACCACTCCCTATCAGTGATAGAGAAAAGTG
AAAGTCGAGTGTTTACCACTCCCTATCAGTGATAGAGAAAAGTGAAAGTCGAGTTTACCACTCCCTATCA
GTGATAGAGAAAAGTGAAAGTCGAGTTTACCACTCCCTATCAGTGATAGAGAAAAGTGAAAGTCGAGCTC
GGTACCCGGGTCGAGGTAGGCGTGTACGGTGGGAGGCCTATATAAGCAGAGCTCGTTTAGTGAACCGTCA
GATCGCCTGGAGACGCCATCCACGCTGTTTTGACCTCCATAGAAGACACCGGGACCGATCCAGCCTCCGC
GGCCCCGAACTAGTCCAGTGTGGTGGAATTCTGCAGATATCAACAAGTTTGTACAAAAAAGCAGGCTGGC
GCCGGAACCAATTCAGTCGACTGGATCCGGTACCGCCACCATGGGGAGCAGCAAGAGCAAGCCCAAGGAC
CCCAGCCAGCGCCGGCGCAGCCTGGAGCCACCCGACAGCACCCACCACGGGGGATTCCCAGCCTCGCAGA
CCCCCAACAAGACAGCAGCCCCCGACACGCACCGCACCCCCAGCCGCTCCTTTGGGGCCGTGGCCACCGA
GCCCAAGCTCTTCGGGGGCTTCAACACTTCTGACACCGTCACGTCGCCGCAGCGTGCCGGGGCACTGGCT
GGCGGCGTCACCACTTTCGTGGCTCTCTATGACTACGAGTCCCGGACTGAAACGGACTTGTCCTTCAAGA
AAGGAGAACGCCTGCAGATTGTCAACAACACGGAAGGTGACTGGTGGCTGGCTCATTCCCTCACTACAGG
ACAGACGGGCTACATCCCCAGTAACTATGTCGCGCCCTCAGACTCCATCCAGGCTGAAGAGTGGTACTTT
GGGAAGATCACTCGTCGGGAGTCCGAGCGGCTGCTGCTCAACCCCGAAAACCCCCGGGGAACCTTCTTGG
TCCGGGAGAGCGAGACGACAAAAGGTGCCTATTGCCTCTCCGTTTCTGACTTTGACAACGCCAAGGGGCT
CAATGTGAAGCACTACAAGATCCGCAAGCTGGACAGCGGCGGCTTCTACATCACCTCACGCACACAGTTC
AGCAGCCTGCAGCAGCTGGTGGCCTACTACTCCAAACATGCTGATGGCTTGTGCCACCGCCTGACCAACG
TCTGCCCCACGTCCAAGCCCCAGACCCAGGGACTCGCCAAGGACGCGTGGGAAATCCCCCGGGAGTCGCT
GCGGCTGGAGGTGAAGCTGGGGCAGGGCTGCTTTGGAGAGGTCTGGATGGGGACCTGGAACGGCACCACC
AGAGTGGCCATAAAGACTCTGAAGCCCGGCACCATGTCCCCGGAGGCCTTCCTGCAGGAAGCCCAAGTGA
TGAAGAAGCTCCGGCATGAGAAGCTGGTTCAGCTGTACGCAGTGGTGTCGGAAGAGCCCATCTACATCGT
CACTGAGTACATGAGCAAGGGGAGCCTCCTGGATTTCCTGAAGGGAGAGATGGGCAAGTACCTGCGGCTG
CCACAGCTCGTCGATATGGCTGCTCAGATTGCATCCGGCATGGCCTATGTGGGGAGGATGAACTACGTGC
ACCGAGACCTGCGGGCGGCCAACATCCTGGTGGGGGAGAACCTGGTGTGCAAGGTGGCTGACTTTGGGCT
GGCACGCCTCATCGAGGACAACGAGTACACAGCACGGCAAGGTGCCAAGTTCCCCATCAAGTGGACAGCC
CCCGAGGCAGCCCTCTATGGCCGGTTCACCATCAAGTCGGATGTCTGGTCCTTCGGCATCCTGCTGACTG
AGCTGACCACCAAGGGCCGGGTGCCATACCCAGGGATGGTCAACAGGGAGGTGCTGGACCAGGTGGAGAG
GGGCTACCGCATGCCCTGCCCGCCCGAGTGCCCCGAGTCGCTGCATGACCTCATGTGCCAGTGCTGGCGG
AAGGACCCTGAGGAGCGGCCCACTTTTGAGTACCTGCAGGCCTTCCTGGAGGACTACTTCACCTCGACAG
AGCCCCAGTACCAGCCTGGAGAGAACCTATAGTGACTCGAGATATCTAGACCCAGCTTTCTTGTACAAAG
TGGTTGATATCCAGCACAGTGGCGGCCGCTCGAGTCTAGAGGGCCCGCGGTTCGAATACCCATACGACGT
CCCAGACTACGCTTAGTAATGATTAATTAAACTAGAAATTCTACCGGGTAGGGGAGGCGCTTTTCCCAAG
GCAGTCTGGAGTAACCCACCCAAGATCTGGCCTCCGCGCCGGGTTTTGGCGCCTCCCGCGGGCGCCCCCC
TCCTCACGGCGAGCGCTGCCACGTCAGACGAAGGGCGCAGCGAGCGTCCTGATCCTTCCGCCCGGACGCT
CAGGACAGCGGCCCGCTGCTCATAAGACTCGGCCTTAGAACCCCAGTATCAGCAGAAGGACATTTTAGGA
CGGGACTTGGGTGACTCTAGGGCACTGGTTTTCTTTCCAGAGAGCGGAACAGGCGAGGAAAAGTAGTCCC
TTCTCGGCGATTCTGCGGAGGGATCTCCGTGGGGCGGTGAACGCCGATGATTATATAAGGACGCGCCGGG
TGTGGCACAGCTAGTTCCGTCGCAGCCGGGATTTGGGTCGCGGTTCTTGTTTGTGGATCGCTGTGATCGT
CACTTGGTGAGTAGCGGGCTGCTGGGCTGGCCGGGGCTTTCGTGGCCGCCGGGCCGCTCGGTGGGACGGA
AGCGTGTGGAGAGACCGCCAAGGGCTGTAGTCTGGGTCCGCGAGCAAGGTTGCCCTGAACTGGGGGTTGG
GGGGAGCGCAGCAAAATGGCGGCTGTTCCCGAGTCTTGAATGGAAGACGCTTGTGAGGCGGGCTGTGAGG
TCGTTGAAACAAGGTGGGGGGCATGGTGGGCGGCAAGAACCCAAGGTCTTGAGGCCTTCGCTAATGCGGG
AAAGCTCTTATTCGGGTGAGATGGGCTGGGGCACCATCTGGGGACCCTGACGTGAAGTTTGTCACTGACT
GGAGAACTCGGTTTGTCGTCTGTTGCGGGGGCGGCAGTTATGGCGGTGCCGTTGGGCAGTGCACCCGTAC
CTTTGGGAGCGCGCGCCCTCGTCGTGTCGTGACGTCACCCGTTCTGTTGGCTTATAATGCAGGGTGGGGC
CACCTGCCGGTAGGTGTGCGGTAGGCTTTTCTCCGTCGCAGGACGCAGGGTTCGGGCCTAGGGTAGGCTC
TCCTGAATCGACAGGCGCCGGACCTCTGGTGAGGGGAGGGATAAGTGAGGCGTCAGTTTCTTTGGTCGGT
TTTATGTACCTATCTTCTTAAGTAGCTGAAGCTCCGGTTTTGAACTATGCGCTCGGGGTTGGCGAGTGTG
TTTTGTGAAGTTTTTTAGGCACCTTTTGAAATGTAATCATTTGGGTCAATATGTAATTTTCAGTGTTAGA
CTAGTAAATTGTCCGCTAAATTCTGGCCGTTTTTGGCTTTTTTGTTAGACGAAGCTTGGTACCGAGCTCG
GATCTCCACCCCGTACCGGTCCTGCAGTCGAATTCACCATGTCTAGACTGGACAAGAGCAAAGTCATAAA
CGGAGCTCTGGAATTACTCAATGGTGTCGGTATCGAAGGCCTGACGACAAGGAAACTCGCTCAAAAGCTG
GGAGTTGAGCAGCCTACCCTGTACTGGCACGTGAAGAACAAGCGGGCCCTGCTCGATGCCCTGCCAATCG
AGATGCTGGACAGGCATCATACCCACTTCTGCCCCCTGGAAGGCGAGTCATGGCAAGACTTTCTGCGGAA
CAACGCCAAGTCATACCGCTGTGCTCTCCTCTCACATCGCGACGGGGCTAAAGTGCATCTCGGCACCCGC
CCAACAGAGAAACAGTACGAAACCCTGGAAAATCAGCTCGCGTTCCTGTGTCAGCAAGGCTTCTCCCTGG
AGAACGCACTGTACGCTCTGTCCGCCGTGGGCCACTTTACACTGGGCTGCGTATTGGAGGAACAGGAGCA
TCAAGTAGCAAAAGAGGAAAGAGAGACACCTACCACCGATTCTATGCCCCCACTTCTGAGACAAGCAATT
GAGCTGTTCGACCGGCAGGGAGCCGAACCTGCCTTCCTTTTCGGCCTGGAACTAATCATATGTGGCCTGG
AGAAACAGCTAAAGTGCGAAAGCGGCGGGCCGACCGACGCCCTTGACGATTTTGACTTAGACATGCTCCC
AGCCGATGCCCTTGACGACTTTGACCTTGATATGCTGCCTGCTGACGCTCTTGACGATTTTGACCTTGAC
ATGCTCCCCGGGTAACTAAGTAAGGATCCGCGGCCGCACTAGAGGAATTCCGCCCCTCTCCCCCCCCCCC
CTCTCCCTCCCCCCCCCCTAACGTTACTGGCCGAAGCCGCTTGGAATAAGGCCGGTGTGCGTTTGTCTAT
ATGTTATTTTCCACCATATTGCCGTCTTTTGGCAATGTGAGGGCCCGGAAACCTGGCCCTGTCTTCTTGA
CGAGCATTCCTAGGGGTCTTTCCCCTCTCGCCAAAGGAATGCAAGGTCTGTTGAATGTCGTGAAGGAAGC
AGTTCCTCTGGAAGCTTCTTGAAGACAAACAACGTCTGTAGCGACCCTTTGCAGGCAGCGGAACCCCCCA
CCTGGCGACAGGTGCCTCTGCGGCCAAAAGCCACGTGTATAAGATACACCTGCAAAGGCGGCACAACCCC
AGTGCCACGTTGTGAGTTGGATAGTTGTGGAAAGAGTCAAATGGCTCTCCTCAAGCGTATTCAACAAGGG
GCTGAAGGATGCCCAGAAGGTACCCCATTGTATGGGATCTGATCTGGGGCCTCGGTGCACATGCTTTACA
TGTGTTTAGTCGAGGTTAAAAAAACGTCTAGGCCCCCCGAACCACGGGGACGTGGTTTTCCTTTGAAAAA
CACGATGATAAGCTTACCGGTCCACCATGATTGAACAAGATGGATTGCACGCAGGTTCTCCGGCCGCTTG
GGTGGAGAGGCTATTCGGCTATGACTGGGCACAACAGACAATCGGCTGCTCTGATGCCGCCGTGTTCCGG
CTGTCAGCGCAGGGGCGCCCGGTTCTTTTTGTCAAGACCGACCTGTCCGGTGCCCTGAATGAACTGCAAG
ACGAGGCAGCGCGGCTATCGTGGCTGGCCACGACGGGCGTTCCTTGCGCAGCTGTGCTCGACGTTGTCAC
TGAAGCGGGAAGGGACTGGCTGCTATTGGGCGAAGTGCCGGGGCAGGATCTCCTGTCATCTCACCTTGCT
CCTGCCGAGAAAGTATCCATCATGGCTGATGCAATGCGGCGGCTGCATACGCTTGATCCGGCTACCTGCC
CATTCGACCACCAAGCGAAACATCGCATCGAGCGAGCACGTACTCGGATGGAAGCCGGTCTTGTCGATCA
GGATGATCTGGACGAAGAGCATCAGGGGCTCGCGCCAGCCGAACTGTTCGCCAGGCTCAAGGCGAGCATG
CCCGACGGCGAGGATCTCGTCGTGACCCATGGCGATGCCTGCTTGCCGAATATCATGGTGGAAAATGGCC
GCTTTTCTGGATTCATCGACTGTGGCCGGCTGGGTGTGGCGGACCGCTATCAGGACATAGCGTTGGCTAC
CCGTGATATTGCTGAAGAGCTTGGCGGCGAATGGGCTGACCGCTTCCTCGTGCTTTACGGTATCGCCGCT
CCCGATTCGCAGCGCATCGCCTTCTATCGCCTTCTTGACGAGTTCTTCTGATGTACAAGTAAAGCGGCCG
CGACTCTAGATCATAATCAGCCATACCACATTTGTAGAGGTTTTACTTGCTTTAAAAAACCTCCCACACC
TCCCCCTGAACCTGAAACATAAAATGAATGCAATTGTTGTTGTTTAGTCCCTCCCAATTCGATATCAAGC
TTATCGCGATAGATCCTAATCAACCTCTGGATTACAAAATTTGTGAAAGATTGACTGGTATTCTTAACTA
TGTTGCTCCTTTTACGCTATGTGGATACGCTGCTTTAATGCCTTTGTATCATGCTATTGCTTCCCGTATG
GCTTTCATTTTCTCCTCCTTGTATAAATCCTGGTTGCTGTCTCTTTATGAGGAGTTGTGGCCCGTTGTCA
GGCAACGTGGCGTGGTGTGCACTGTGTTTGCTGACGCAACCCCCACTGGTTGGGGCATTGCCACCACCTG
TCAGCTCCTTTCCGGGACTTTCGCTTTCCCCCTCCCTATTGCCACGGCGGAACTCATCGCCGCCTGCCTT
GCCCGCTGCTGGACAGGGGCTCGGCTGTTGGGCACTGACAATTCCGTGGTGTTGTCGGGGAAATCATCGT
CCTTTCCTTGGCTGCTCGCCTGTGTTGCCACCTGGATTCTGCGCGGGACGTCCTTCTGCTACGTCCCTTC
GGCCCTCAATCCAGCGGACCTTCCTTCCCGCGGCCTGCTGCCGGCTCTGCGGCCTCTTCCGCGTCTTCGC
CTTCGCCCTCAGACGAGTCGGATCTCCCTTTGGGCCGCCTCCCCGCCTGAGATCCTTTAAGACCAATGAC
TTACAAGGCAGCTGTAGATCTTAGCCACTTTTTAAAAGAAAAGGGGGGACTGGAAGGGCTAATTCACTCC
CAACGAAGACAAGATCTGCTTTTTGCTTGTACTGGGTCTCTCTGGTTAGACCAGATCTGAGCCTGGGAGC
TCTCTGGCTAACTAGGGAACCCACTGCTTAAGCCTCAATAAAGCTTGCCTTGAGTGCTTCAAGTAGTGTG
TGCCCGTCTGTTGTGTGACTCTGGTAACTAGAGATCCCTCAGACCCTTTTAGTCAGTGTGGAAAATCTCT
AGCAGTAGTAGTTCATGTCATCTTATTATTCAGTATTTATAACTTGCAAAGAAATGAATATCAGAGAGTG
AGAGGCCCGGGTTAATTAAGGAAAGGGCTAGATCATTCTTGAAGACGAAAGGGCCTCGTGATACGCCTAT
TTTTATAGGTTAATGTCATGATAATAATGGTTTCTTAGACGTCAGGTGGCACTTTTCGGGGAAATGTGCG
CGGAACCCCTATTTGTTTATTTTTCTAAATACATTCAAATATGTATCCGCTCATGAGACAATAACCCTGA
TAAATGCTTCAATAATATTGAAAAAGGAAGAGTATGAGTATTCAACATTTCCGTGTCGCCCTTATTCCCT
TTTTTGCGGCATTTTGCCTTCCTGTTTTTGCTCACCCAGAAACGCTGGTGAAAGTAAAAGATGCTGAAGA
TCAGTTGGGTGCACGAGTGGGTTACATCGAACTGGATCTCAACAGCGGTAAGATCCTTGAGAGTTTTCGC
CCCGAAGAACGTTTTCCAATGATGAGCACTTTTAAAGTTCTGCTATGTGGCGCGGTATTATCCCGTGTTG
ACGCCGGGCAAGAGCAACTCGGTCGCCGCATACACTATTCTCAGAATGACTTGGTTGAGTACTCACCAGT
CACAGAAAAGCATCTTACGGATGGCATGACAGTAAGAGAATTATGCAGTGCTGCCATAACCATGAGTGAT
AACACTGCGGCCAACTTACTTCTGACAACGATCGGAGGACCGAAGGAGCTAACCGCTTTTTTGCACAACA
TGGGGGATCATGTAACTCGCCTTGATCGTTGGGAACCGGAGCTGAATGAAGCCATACCAAACGACGAGCG
TGACACCACGATGCCTGTAGCAATGGCAACAACGTTGCGCAAACTATTAACTGGCGAACTACTTACTCTA
GCTTCCCGGCAACAATTAATAGACTGGATGGAGGCGGATAAAGTTGCAGGACCACTTCTGCGCTCGGCCC
TTCCGGCTGGCTGGTTTATTGCTGATAAATCTGGAGCCGGTGAGCGTGGGTCTCGCGGTATCATTGCAGC
ACTGGGGCCAGATGGTAAGCCCTCCCGTATCGTAGTTATCTACACGACGGGGAGTCAGGCAACTATGGAT
GAACGAAATAGACAGATCGCTGAGATAGGTGCCTCACTGATTAAGCATTGGTAACTGTCAGACCAAGTTT
ACTCATATATACTTTAGATTGATTTAAAACTTCATTTTTAATTTAAAAGGATCTAGGTGAAGATCCTTTT
TGATAATCTCATGACCAAAATCCCTTAACGTGAGTTTTCGTTCCACTGAGCGTCAGACCCCGTAGAAAAG
ATCAAAGGATCTTCTTGAGATCCTTTTTTTCTGCGCGTAATCTGCTGCTTGCAAACAAAAAAACCACCGC
TACCAGCGGTGGTTTGTTTGCCGGATCAAGAGCTACCAACTCTTTTTCCGAAGGTAACTGGCTTCAGCAG
AGCGCAGATACCAAATACTGTTCTTCTAGTGTAGCCGTAGTTAGGCCACCACTTCAAGAACTCTGTAGCA
CCGCCTACATACCTCGCTCTGCTAATCCTGTTACCAGTGGCTGCTGCCAGTGGCGATAAGTCGTGTCTTA
CCGGGTTGGACTCAAGACGATAGTTACCGGATAAGGCGCAGCGGTCGGGCTGAACGGGGGGTTCGTGCAC
ACAGCCCAGCTTGGAGCGAACGACCTACACCGAACTGAGATACCTACAGCGTGAGCTATGAGAAAGCGCC
ACGCTTCCCGAAGGGAGAAAGGCGGACAGGTATCCGGTAAGCGGCAGGGTCGGAACAGGAGAGCGCACGA
GGGAGCTTCCAGGGGGAAACGCCTGGTATCTTTATAGTCCTGTCGGGTTTCGCCACCTCTGACTTGAGCG
TCGATTTTTGTGATGCTCGTCAGGGGGGCGGAGCCTATGGAAAAACGCCAGCAACGCGGCCTTTTTACGG
TTCCTGGCCTTTTGCTGGCCTTTTGCTCACATGTTCTTTCCTGCGTTATCCCCTGATTCTGTGGATAACC
GTATTACCGCCTTTGAGTGAGCTGATACCGCTCGCCGCAGCCGAACGACCGAGCGCAGCGAGTCAGTGAG
CGAGGAAGCGGAAGAGCGCCCAATACGCAAACCGCCTCTCCCCGCGCGTTGGCCGATTCATTAATGCAGC
AAGCTCATGGCTGACTAATTTTTTTTATTTATGCAGAGGCCGAGGCCGCCTCGGCCTCTGAGCTATTCCA
GAAGTAGTGAGGAGGCTTTTTTGGAGGCCTAGGCTTTTGCAAAAAGCTCCCCGTGGCACGACAGGTTTCC
CGACTGGAAAGCGGGCAGTGAGCGCAACGCAATTAATGTGAGTTAGCTCACTCATTAGGCACCCCAGGCT
TTACACTTTATGCTTCCGGCTCGTATGTTGTGTGGAATTGTGAGCGGATAACAATTTCACACAGGAAACA
GCTATGACATGATTACGAATTTCACAAATAAAGCATTTTTTTCACTGCATTCTAGTTGTGGTTTGTCCAA
ACTCATCAATGTATCTTATCATGTCTGGATCAACTGGATAACTCAAGCTAACCAAAATCATCCCAAACTT
CCCACCCCATACCCTATTACCACTGCCAATTACCTGTGGTTTCATTTACTCTAAACCTGTGATTCCTCTG
AATTATTTTCATTTTAAAGAAATTGTATTTGTTAAATATGTACTACAAACTTAGTAGT
Features (pLannotate 1.2.2; 34 found; start..end, strand, type, name):
    377..634     +  LTR            5' LTR (truncated): truncated 5' long terminal repeat (LTR) from HIV-1
    681..806     +  misc_feature   HIV-1 Ψ: packaging signal of human immunodeficiency virus type 1
    790..1128    +  CDS            HIV-1 gag (fragment): gag protein from human immunodeficiency virus 1; gag
   1303..1536    +  misc_feature   RRE: The Rev response element (RRE) of HIV-1 allows for Rev-dependent mRNA export from the nucleus to the cytoplasm.
   1913..2013    +  CDS            Rev (fragment): human immunodeficiency virus 1 (HIV-1) Rev protein; rev; enhances nuclear export of unspliced and incompletely spliced viral mRNAs
   2058..2175    +  misc_feature   cPPT/CTS: central polypurine tract and central termination sequence of HIV-1
   2230..2502    +  protein_bind   tetracycline response element: contains seven copies of the tetracycline operator tetO tetracycline repressor TetR
   2513..2530    +  misc_feature   MCS (fragment): pUC18/19 multiple cloning site
   2535..2573    +  promoter       minimal CMV promoter: human cytomegalovirus (CMV) immediate early promoter
   2703..2727    +  protein_bind   attB1: mutant version of attB; recombination site for the Gateway® BP reaction BP Clonase™
   2771..4369    +  CDS            SRC: SRC_CHICK - Experimental evidence at protein level: Swiss-Prot protein existence level 1. Non-receptor protein tyrosine kinase which is activated following engagement of many different classes of cellular receptors including immune response receptors, integrins and other adhesion receptors, receptor protein tyrosine kinases, G protein-coupled receptors as well as cytokine receptors. Participates in signaling pathways that control a diverse spectrum of biological activities including gene transcription, immune response, cell adhesion, cell cycle progression, apoptosis, migration, and transforma
   4390..4414    -  protein_bind   attB2: mutant version of attB; recombination site for the Gateway® BP reaction BP Clonase™
   4526..4561    +  promoter       PGK promoter (fragment): mouse phosphoglycerate kinase 1 promoter
   4579..5790    +  promoter       UbC promoter: human ubiquitin C promoter
   5849..6546    +  CDS            rtTA3 (fragment): reverse tetracycline transactivator 3 activates expression from Tet-responsive promoters in the presence of doxycycline
   6476..6586    +  CDS            VP48: 3 tandem repeats of the minimal activation domain of herpes simplex virus VP16 (Cheng et al., 2013)
   6759..7221    +  misc_feature   IRES: internal ribosome entry site (IRES) of the encephalomyocarditis virus (EMCV)
   7237..8031    +  CDS            NeoR/KanR: aminoglycoside phosphotransferase from Tn5; aph(3')-II (or nptII); confers resistance to neomycin, kanamycin, and G418 (Geneticin®)
   8059..8142    +  CDS            large T antigen (fragment): large T antigen from SV40 (simian virus 40)
   8176..8196    +  misc_feature   MCS (fragment): pBluescript multiple cloning site
   8208..8796    +  misc_feature   WPRE: woodchuck hepatitis virus posttranscriptional regulatory element
   8804..8869    +  CDS            nef (fragment): NEF_HV1Z2 - Experimental evidence at protein level: Swiss-Prot protein existence level 1. Extracellular Nef protein targets CD4(+) T-lymphocytes for apoptosis by interacting with CXCR4 surface receptors. From Human immunodeficiency virus type 1 group M subtype D (isolate Z2/CDC-Z34) (HIV-1).
   8871..9104    +  LTR            3' LTR (ΔU3): self-inactivating 3' long terminal repeat (LTR) from HIV-1
   9309..9413    +  promoter       AmpR promoter: bla
   9414..10274   +  CDS            AmpR: β-lactamase; bla; confers resistance to ampicillin, carbenicillin, and related antibiotics
  10445..11033   +  rep_origin     ori: high-copy-number ColE1/pMB1/pBR322/pUC origin of replication
  11216..11270   +  CDS            lacI (fragment): lac repressor; lacI; The lac repressor binds to the lac operator to inhibit transcription in E. coli. This inhibition can be relieved by adding lactose or isopropyl-β-D-thiogalactopyranoside (IPTG).
  11276..11369   +  rep_origin     SV40 ori (fragment): SV40 origin of replication
  11394..11431   +  CDS            lacI (fragment): lac repressor; lacI; The lac repressor binds to the lac operator to inhibit transcription in E. coli. This inhibition can be relieved by adding lactose or isopropyl-β-D-thiogalactopyranoside (IPTG).
  11444..11465   +  protein_bind   CAP binding site: CAP binding activates transcription in the presence of cAMP. E. coli catabolite activator protein
  11480..11510   +  promoter       lac promoter: promoter for the E. coli lac operon
  11514..11536   +  protein_bind   lac operator (fragment): The lac repressor binds to the lac operator to inhibit transcription in E. coli. This inhibition can be relieved by adding lactose or isopropyl-β-D-thiogalactopyranoside (IPTG). lac repressor encoded by lacI
  11568..11651   +  polyA_signal   SV40 poly(A) signal (fragment): SV40 polyadenylation signal
  11818..329     +  CDS            nef (fragment) (across the origin): NEF_HV1BR - Experimental evidence at protein level: Swiss-Prot protein existence level 1. Extracellular Nef protein targets CD4(+) T-lymphocytes for apoptosis by interacting with CXCR4 surface receptors (PubMed:14990729). From Human immunodeficiency virus type 1 group M subtype B (isolate BRU/LAI) (HIV-1).
