[The description below was written by a language model from this plasmid's Addgene catalogue record and pLannotate feature annotations shown in this document.]
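Description:
pINDUCER20-Src(E378G) is a doxycycline-inducible lentiviral transfer vector built on the pINDUCER20 backbone, carrying chicken (G. gallus) Src with the E378G substitution, which the record describes as constitutively active. The plasmid is about 11.8 kb and is propagated in E. coli through a high-copy ColE1/pUC-type origin with ampicillin resistance (AmpR). The viral portion has the usual HIV-1-derived elements: a truncated 5' LTR, the Ψ packaging signal with a gag fragment, the RRE for Rev-dependent nuclear export, the cPPT/CTS, a WPRE to enhance transcript expression, and a self-inactivating ΔU3 3' LTR. Packaging functions therefore have to be supplied in trans to make virus.

The payload is an all-in-one Tet-On system. The roughly 1.6 kb Src coding sequence was introduced by Gateway recombination and sits between attB1 and attB2 sites, downstream of a tetracycline response element with seven tetO copies fused to a minimal CMV promoter. On its own this promoter should be largely silent. A second, constitutive cassette driven by the human UbC promoter expresses the reverse tetracycline transactivator rtTA3, followed by an EMCV IRES and the NeoR gene. Transduced cells can thus be selected with G418 while also producing the transactivator. When doxycycline is added, rtTA3 binds the tetO repeats and switches on Src(E378G).

This design allows stable cell lines to be made in which the active kinase is turned on in a controlled manner. The associated publication concerns integrin β1 phosphorylation and breast cancer cell invasion. Several short annotated fragments (lacI, nef, large T antigen, PGK promoter) appear to be backbone remnants rather than functional parts.
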