Addgene plasmid #215466: pINDUCER20-Src(E378G)
Purpose: Dox-inducible lentiviral transfer vector with Src constitutively-active mutant (E378G)
Depositing lab: Johanna Ivaska. Depositing organization: Turku Bioscience Centre. Publication: Dynamic regulation of integrin beta1 phosphorylation supports invasion of breast cancer cells. Conway JRW, Joshi O, Kaivola J, Follain G, Gounis M, Kuhl D, Ivaska J. Nat Cell Biol. 2025 May 26. doi: 10.1038/s41556-025-01663-4. PubMed 40419795.
Backbone
  Vector backbone: pINDUCER20
  Backbone manufacturer: Addgene plasmid #44012
  Total vector size (bp): 11801
  Vector type: Lentiviral
  Selectable markers: Neomycin (select with G418)
Growth in bacteria
  Bacterial resistance: Ampicillin, 100 μg/mL
  Growth temperature: 37°C
  Growth strain: NEB Stable
  Copy number: High Copy
Gene/Insert
  Gene/Insert name: Src
  Species: G. gallus (chicken)
  Insert size (bp): 1602
  Mutation: E378G (constitutively-active)
  Entrez Gene: SRC (a.k.a. PP60C-SCR, SDR, c-src)
  Promoter: mCMV, Doxycycline-inducible
  Cloning method: Gateway Cloning
  Sequencing primers: 5′ mCMV_F; 3′ WPRE_R
Terms and licenses: Academic/Nonprofit Terms; Industry Terms
How to cite: pINDUCER20-Src(E378G) was a gift from Johanna Ivaska (Addgene plasmid # 215466 ; http://n2t.net/addgene:215466 ; RRID:Addgene_215466)
